>Addgene plasmid #160861 | pLNL1130 | addgene full sequence | sequence record 323031 | Addgene NGS Result
TCTGCTCGTCAGTGGTGCTCACACTGACGAATCATGTACAGATCATACCGATGACTGCCTGGCGACTCAC
AACTAAGCAAGACAGCCGGAACCAGCGCCGGCGAACACCACTGCATATATGGCATATCACAACAGTCCAC
GTCTCAAGCAGTTACAGAGATGTTACGAACCACTAGTGCACTGCAGTACAGCGGCCGCGTGTTACAACCA
ATTAACCAATTCTGATTAGAAAAACTCATCGAGCATCAAATGAAACTGCAATTTATTCATATCAGGATTA
TCAATACCATATTTTTGAAAAAGCCGTTTCTGTAATGAAGGAGAAAACTCACCGAGGCAGTTCCATAGGA
TGGCAAGATCCTGGTATCGGTCTGCGATTCCGACTCGTCCAACATCAATACAACCTATTAATTTCCCCTC
GTCAAAAATAAGGTTATCAAGTGAGAAATCACCATGAGTGACGACTGAATCCGGTGAGAATGGCAAAAGC
TTATGCATTTCTTTCCAGACTTGTTCAACAGGCCAGCCATTACGCTCGTCATCAAAATCACTCGCATCAA
CCAAACCGTTATTCATTCGTGATTGCGCCTGAGCGAGGCGAAATACGCGATCGCTGTTAAAAGGACAATT
ACAAACAGGAATCGAATGCAACCGGCGCAGGAACACTGCCAGCGCATCAACAATATTTTCACCTGAATCA
GGATATTCTTCTAATACCTGGAATGCTGTTTTCCCGGGGATCGCAGTGGTGAGTAACCATGCATCATCAG
GAGTACGGATAAAATGCTTGATGGTCGGAAGAGGCATAAATTCCGTCAGCCAGTTTAGTCTGACCATCTC
ATCTGTAACATCATTGGCAACGCTACCTTTGCCATGTTTCAGAAACAACTCTGGCGCATCGGGCTTCCCA
TACAATCGATAGATTGTCGCACCTGATTGCCCGACATTATCGCGAGCCCATTTATACCCATATAAATCAG
CATCCATGTTGGAATTTAATCGCGGCCTGGAGCAAGACGTTTCCCGTTGAATATGGCTCATAACACCCCT
TGTATTACTGTTTATGTAAGCAGACAGTTTTATTGTTCATGATGATATATTTTTATCTTGTGCAATGTAA
CATCAGAGATTTTGAGACACAACGTGGCTTTGTTGAATAAATCGAACTTTTGCTGAGTTGAAGGATCAGT
AGCGGAGTGTATACTGGCTTACTATGTTGGCACTGATGAGGGTGTCAGTGAAGTGCTTCATGTGGCAGGA
GAAAAAAGGCTGCACCGGTGCGTCAGCAGAATATGTGATACAGGATATATTCCGCTTCCTCGCTCACTGA
CTCGCTACGCTCGGTCGTTCGACTGCGGCGAGCGGAAATGGCTTACGAACGGGGCGGAGATTTCCTGGAA
GATGCCAGGAAGATACTTAACAGGGAAGTGAGAGGGCCGCGGCAAAGCCGTTTTTCCATAGGCTCCGCCC
CCCTGACAAGCATCACGAAATCTGACGCTCAAATCAGTGGTGGCGAAACCCGACAGGACTATAAAGATAC
CAGGCGTTTCCCCCTGGCGGCTCCCTCGTGCGCTCTCCTGTTCCTGCCTTTCGGTTTACCGGTGTCATTC
CGCTGTTATGGCCGCGTTTGTCTCATTCCACGCCTGACACTCAGTTCCGGGTAGGCAGTTCGCTCCAAGC
TGGACTGTATGCACGAACCCCCCGTTCAGTCCGACCGCTGCGCCTTATCCGGTAACTATCGTCTTGAGTC
CAACCCGGAAAGACATGCAAAAGCACCACTGGCAGCAGCCACTGGTAATTGATTTAGAGGAGTTAGTCTT
GAAGTCATGCGCCGGTTAAGGCTAAACTGAAAGGACAAGTTTTGGTGACTGCGCTCCTCCAAGCCAGTTA
CCTCGGTTCAAAGAGTTGGTAGCTCAGAGAACCTTCGAAAAACCGCCCTGCAAGGCGGTTTTTTCGTTTT
CAGAGCAAGAGATTACGCGCAGACCAAAACGATCTCAAGAAGATCATCTTATTAATCAGATAAAATATTT
GCGGCCGCCCCTGAATTCGCATCTAGACTGATGAGACGTGGTAGAGCCACAAACAGCCGGTACAAGCAAC
GATCTCCAGGACCATCTGAATCATGCGCGGATGACACGAACTCACGACGGCGATCACAGACATTAACCCA
CAGTACAGACACTGCGACAACGTGGCAATTCGTCGCAATACAACGGATTTACTTTACGGCTAGCTCAGTC
CTAGGTACAATGCTAGCGCTAGCTTCACACAGGAAACCAGATCTATGAGGCCATTGCATCCAATTGACTT
TATCTTCTTGTCATTGGAGAAAAGACAACAACCAATGCATGTTGGTGGTTTGTTCTTATTTCAGATACCT
GATAACGCTCCAGATACATTCATCCAAGATTTAGTCAACGATATTAGGATCTCAAAATCTATTCCAGTAC
CACCATTCAACAATAAGTTAAATGGATTGTTCTGGGATGAAGACGAAGAGTTTGACTTGGATCATCATTT
TAGACATATTGCATTACCTCATCCAGGAAGAATCAGGGAGTTGTTGATCTATATTTCACAGGAACACTCA
ACATTATTGGACAGGGCTAAACCATTGTGGACATGTAACATAATCGAAGGTATTGAGGGAAACAGATTCG
CTATGTATTTCAAAATCCACCATGCAATGGTCGACGGAGTCGCAGGTATGAGATTGATAGAGAAATCTTT
ATCACACGATGTTACAGAGAAATCAATCGTTCCTCCATGGTGTGTCGAAGGTAAGAGAGCTAAGAGATTA
AGAGAACCAAAGACAGGAAAGATTAAGAAGATTATGTCAGGTATCAAGTCTCAGTTGCAAGCCACTCCAA
CTGTTATTCAAGAATTGTCTCAGACAGTATTTAAGGATATCGGAAGAAATCCTGACCATGTTTCATCTTT
CCAAGCTCCTTGTTCTATTTTGAATCAAAGAGTTTCTTCATCAAGAAGGTTTGCTGCTCAATCTTTCGAT
TTGGATAGGTTCAGGAATATCGCCAAATCTTTAAACGTCACTATAAATGATGTTGTTTTGGCAGTATGTT
CAGGTGCTTTGAGGGCTTATTTGATGTCACATAATTCATTGCCATCAAAACCTTTGATCGCCATGGTTCC
AGCTTCAATTAGAAATGATGACTCAGACGTTTCTAACAGAATCACAATGATTTTAGCTAATTTGGCAACT
CACAAAGATGATCCATTACAAAGATTGGAAATTATTAGAAGGTCAGTCCAAAATTCTAAACAAAGGTTTA
AAAGAATGACTTCAGATCAGATTTTGAATTACTCTGCTGTCGTTTACGGTCCAGCTGGATTGAATATTAT
CTCAGGTATGATGCCTAAGAGACAGGCCTTCAATTTAGTTATTTCAAACGTACCAGGACCTAGAGAACCT
TTATACTGGAATGGTGCAAAATTAGATGCTTTGTATCCTGCTTCTATAGTCTTGGATGGACAAGCTTTGA
ACATCACTATGACTTCTTATTTGGACAAATTAGAAGTAGGTTTGATCGCTTGCAGAAATGCCTTACCAAG
AATGCAGAATTTATTAACTCATTTAGAGGAAGAAATACAATTATTTGAGGGTGTCATAGCCAAACAAGAG
GATATTAAGACTGCCAATGGATCCGTGTCCAAAGGAGAGGAGTTAATCAAGGAAAACATGAGAATGAAAG
TTGTCATGGAGGGCTCCGTTAATGGTCACCAATTCAAGTGTACAGGGGAAGGTGAAGGTAATCCTTACAT
GGGTACACAAACTATGAGAATTAAAGTAATTGAAGGCGGACCACTACCATTTGCATTTGACATTCTGGCA
ACGTCATTCATGTACGGATCACGAACTTTCATCAAGTACCCTAAAGGTATACCAGACTTTTTCAAGCAAT
CTTTTCCAGAGGGTTTTACATGGGAAAGGGTTACAAGATACGAAGATGGGGGTGTCGTCACAGTTATGCA
AGATACTTCATTAGAAGATGGCTGCCTTGTCTATCATGTGCAAGTAAGAGGGGTGAATTTTCCTTCTAAC
GGACCTGTGATGCAGAAAAAGACCAAAGGTTGGGAACCAAATACTGAAATGATGTACCCAGCTGATGGAG
GTTTGAGAGGCTACACACACATGGCGCTTAAAGTTGATGGTGGAGGTCATTTGTCTTGTAGTTTTGTTAC
CACTTATCGTTCTAAAAAGACTGTTGGCAATATCAAAATGCCAGGAATACATGCTGTAGACCACAGACTA
GAAAGACTCGAAGAGAGCGATAACGAAATGTTCGTTGTACAGAGAGAGCATGCCGTAGCCAAATTTGCTG
GCTTAGGCGGTGGTATGGATGAATTGTATAAGTAACTCGAGTGGCCTCGGTACCAAATTCCAGAAAAGAC
ACCCGAAAGGGTGTTTTTTCGTTTTGGTCCGCTGGAAA
Features (pLannotate 1.2.2; 7 found; start..end, strand, type, name):
    226..1041    -  CDS            KanR: aminoglycoside phosphotransferase; aph(3')-Ia; confers resistance to kanamycin in bacteria or G418 (Geneticin®) in eukaryotes
   1190..1211    +  misc_feature   bom (fragment): basis of mobility region from pBR322
   1310..1365    -  rep_origin     RSF ori (fragment): Plasmids containing the RSF 1030 origin of replication can be propagated in E. coli cells that contain additional plasmids with compatible origins.
   1453..1998    -  rep_origin     p15A ori: Plasmids containing the medium-copy-number p15A origin of replication can be propagated in E. coli cells that contain a second plasmid with the ColE1 origin.
   2229..2257    +  promoter       J23119 promoter (fragment): bacterial promoter (Registry of Standard Biological Parts BBa J23119)
   2285..3658    +  CDS            wax-dgaT: WSD_ACIAD - Experimental evidence at protein level: Swiss-Prot protein existence level 1. Bifunctional wax ester synthase/diacylglycerol acyltransferase (WS and DGAT). Catalyzes the terminal and only committed step in triacylglycerol synthesis by using diacylglycerol and fatty acyl CoA as substrates. Required for storage lipid synthesis. WS uses C(12)-CoA to C(18)-CoA substrates whereas DGAT prefers C(20)-CoA. Upon expression in E.coli and Pseudomonas citronellolis (DSM 50332) both WS and DGAT activities increase. From Acinetobacter baylyi (strain ATCC 33305 / BD413 / ADP1).
   3665..4372    +  CDS            mRuby2: mRuby2 is a basic (constitutively fluorescent) red fluorescent protein published in 2012, derived from Entacmaea quadricolor. It has moderate acid sensitivity.
