[The description below was written by a language model from this plasmid's Addgene catalogue record and pLannotate feature annotations shown in this document.]
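Description:
pLNL1130 is a 4,448 bp bacterial expression plasmid for synthetic biology work in Escherichia coli. It is built on a p15A backbone and selected with kanamycin through the aph(3')-Ia aminoglycoside phosphotransferase gene (KanR). The p15A origin gives a low-to-medium copy number and is compatible with ColE1-type plasmids, so the construct can be maintained alongside other plasmids in multi-plasmid pathway experiments. The automated annotation also reports short fragments matching a bom site and an RSF origin next to p15A. These are probably partial sequence similarities rather than functional elements.

The payload is a single constitutive expression cassette, described in the record as PJ23110-RBS-AbWS/DGAT-mRuby2-tL3S2P24. The promoter is J23110, a member of the Anderson constitutive promoter family. The feature table labels this region as a fragment of J23119, the closely related consensus member of that family. A ribosome binding site follows, and then the wax-dgaT coding sequence from Acinetobacter baylyi. This gene encodes a bifunctional wax ester synthase/diacylglycerol acyltransferase, an O-acyltransferase that transfers acyl groups from acyl-CoA donors. It is fused at its C terminus to the red fluorescent protein mRuby2, which allows expression of the enzyme to be followed by fluorescence. According to the record's name, the synthetic terminator L3S2P24 closes the cassette, although it is not annotated in the feature table. The insert was assembled through BsaI sites that were destroyed during cloning, consistent with Golden Gate assembly.

The associated publication explores acetylation as a base-labile protecting group for an indigo precursor in E. coli. This suggests the plasmid was used to test the acyltransferase as a candidate enzyme in that work, though the record does not state its exact role.
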