Addgene plasmid #160861: pLNL1130
Purpose: PJ23110-RBS-AbWS/DGAT-mRuby2-tL3S2P24_KanR_p15A
Depositing lab: John Dueber. Depositing organization: University of California, Berkeley. Publication: Exploration of Acetylation as a Base-Labile Protecting Group in Escherichia coli for an Indigo Precursor. Latimer LN, Russ ZN, Lucas J, Dueber JE. ACS Synth Biol. 2020 Sep 18. doi: 10.1021/acssynbio.0c00297. PubMed 32886882.
Backbone
  Vector backbone: p15A
  Total vector size (bp): 4448
  Vector type: Bacterial Expression, Synthetic Biology
Growth in bacteria
  Bacterial resistance: Kanamycin, 50 μg/mL
  Growth temperature: 37°C
  Growth strain: DH5alpha
  Copy number: Low Copy
Gene/Insert
  Gene/Insert name: O-acyltransferase WSD (alt name: wax-dgaT)
  Species: Acinetvobacter baylyi
  Insert size (bp): 2218
  Promoter: PJ23110
  Tag / fusion protein: mRuby2 (C terminal on insert)
  Cloning method: Restriction Enzyme; 5′ cloning site BsaI (destroyed during cloning); 3′ cloning site BsaI (destroyed during cloning)
  Sequencing primers: 5′ accatctgaatcatgcgcgg; 3′ ctggttccggctgtcttgc
Terms and licenses: Academic/Nonprofit Terms; Industry Terms: Not Available to Industry
How to cite: pLNL1130 was a gift from John Dueber (Addgene plasmid # 160861 ; http://n2t.net/addgene:160861 ; RRID:Addgene_160861)
